Addgene plasmid #201409: pET-28b(+)/ADK C77S
Purpose: Overexpresses Escherichia coli adenylate kinase C77S
Depositing lab: Gary Pielak. Depositing organization: University of North Carolina at Chapel Hill. Publication: (1)H, (13)C, (15)N backbone resonance assignment of Escherichia coli adenylate kinase. Brom JA, Samsri S, Petrikis RG, Parnham S, Pielak GJ. Biomol NMR Assign. 2023 Aug 26. doi: 10.1007/s12104-023-10147-1. PubMed 37632688.
Backbone
  Vector backbone: pET-28b(+)
  Backbone size w/o insert (bp): 5146
  Total vector size (bp): 5800
  Vector type: Bacterial Expression
Growth in bacteria
  Bacterial resistance: Kanamycin, 50 μg/mL
  Growth temperature: 37°C
  Growth strain: DH5alpha
  Copy number: Unknown
Gene/Insert
  Gene/Insert name: Escherichia coli adenylate kinase C77S (alt name: ADK C77S)
  Species: Escherichia coli
  Insert size (bp): 654
  Mutation: changed cysteine 77 to serine
  Entrez Gene: adk (a.k.a. b0474, ECK0468, dnaW, plsA)
Resource information
  A portion of this plasmid was derived from a plasmid made by: Synthesized by Gene Universal, Inc.
Terms and licenses: Academic/Nonprofit Terms; Industry Terms: Not Available to Industry
How to cite: pET-28b(+)/ADK C77S was a gift from Gary Pielak (Addgene plasmid # 201409 ; http://n2t.net/addgene:201409 ; RRID:Addgene_201409)
