[The description below was written by a language model from this plasmid's Addgene catalogue record and pLannotate feature annotations shown in this document.]
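Description:
pET-28b(+)/ADK C77S is a bacterial expression plasmid of about 5.8 kb, built on the pET-28b(+) backbone to overexpress Escherichia coli adenylate kinase carrying a cysteine 77 to serine substitution. It is selected with kanamycin through an aminoglycoside phosphotransferase (KanR) gene and replicates from a ColE1/pMB1-type origin. The neighbouring bom and rop elements from pBR322 are also present, and rop normally moderates copy number, although the record lists copy number as unknown. An f1 origin is present as well, a standard backbone element that permits single-stranded DNA production. Short tetracycline-resistance fragments and a predicted open reading frame in the annotation are backbone remnants rather than functional parts.

The 654 bp adk insert, which was obtained by commercial gene synthesis, sits in the usual pET expression cassette. A T7 promoter is followed by a lac operator and the phage T7 gene 10 ribosome binding site, and a T7 terminator lies downstream. The plasmid-borne lacI gene, driven by its own promoter, supplies the lac repressor. This keeps transcription off until IPTG or lactose is added in a host that provides T7 RNA polymerase. In the feature table the adk coding sequence begins just after the ribosome binding site and ends shortly before the terminator, and no histidine or other affinity tag is annotated. The protein therefore appears to be untagged, although the record does not say so explicitly.

Adenylate kinase catalyses reversible phosphate transfer between ATP and AMP. The associated publication reports backbone NMR resonance assignments for this enzyme, so the plasmid is suited to producing recombinant protein for structural and biophysical work. The reason for the C77S change is not stated.
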