Features (pLannotate 1.2.2; 17 found; start..end, strand, type, name):
     12..440     +  rep_origin     f1 ori (sequence partly withheld): f1 bacteriophage origin of replication; arrow indicates direction of (+) strand synthesis
    493..550     +  promoter       AmpR promoter (fragment): bla
    559..1374    -  CDS            KanR: aminoglycoside phosphotransferase; aph(3')-Ia; confers resistance to kanamycin in bacteria or G418 (Geneticin®) in eukaryotes
   1496..2084    +  rep_origin     ori: high-copy-number ColE1/pMB1/pBR322/pUC origin of replication
   2270..2409    -  misc_feature   bom: basis of mobility region from pBR322
   2511..2702    -  CDS            rop: Rop protein, which maintains plasmids at low copy number; rop
   2719..3099    +  CDS            YPB1_ECOLX: Protein predicted: Swiss-Prot protein existence level 4. From Escherichia coli.
   3171..3462    -  CDS            TcR (fragment): tetracycline efflux protein; tet; confers resistance to tetracycline
   3477..3498    -  protein_bind   CAP binding site: CAP binding activates transcription in the presence of cAMP. E. coli catabolite activator protein
   3511..4593    -  CDS            lacI: lac repressor; lacI; The lac repressor binds to the lac operator to inhibit transcription in E. coli. This inhibition can be relieved by adding lactose or isopropyl-β-D-thiogalactopyranoside (IPTG).
   4594..4671    -  promoter       lacI promoter: lacI
   4679..4958    -  CDS            TcR (fragment): tetracycline efflux protein; tet; confers resistance to tetracycline
   4980..4998    +  promoter       T7 promoter: promoter for bacteriophage T7 RNA polymerase
   4999..5023    +  protein_bind   lac operator: The lac repressor binds to the lac operator to inhibit transcription in E. coli. This inhibition can be relieved by adding lactose or isopropyl-β-D-thiogalactopyranoside (IPTG). lac repressor encoded by lacI
   5038..5060    +  RBS            RBS: efficient ribosome binding site from bacteriophage T7 gene 10 (Olins and Rangwala, 1989)
   5067..5708    +  CDS            adk: KAD_ECOLI - Also known as dnaW, plsA. Experimental evidence at protein level: Swiss-Prot protein existence level 1. Catalyzes the reversible transfer of the terminal phosphate group between ATP and AMP. Plays an important role in cellular energy homeostasis and in adenine nucleotide metabolism. From Escherichia coli (strain K12).
   5724..5771    +  terminator     T7 terminator: transcription terminator for bacteriophage T7 RNA polymerase
>Addgene plasmid #201409 | pET-28b(+)/ADK C77S | addgene full sequence | sequence record 395126 | Addgene NGS Result
TGGCGAATGGG
[124 nt withheld, positions 12-135]
C
[91 nt withheld, positions 137-227]
A
[49 nt withheld, positions 229-277]
CCTTTGACGTTGGAGTCCACGTTCTTT
[37 nt withheld, positions 305-341]
ACCCTATCTCGGTCTATTCTTTTGATTTATAAGGGATTTTGCCGATTTCGGCCTATTGGTTAAAAAATGA
GCTGATTTAACAAAAATTTAACGCGAATTTTAACAAAATATTAACGCTTACAATTTAGGTGGCACTTTTC
GGGGAAATGTGCGCGGAACCCCTATTTGTTTATTTTTCTAAATACATTCAAATATGTATCCGCTCATGAA
TTAATTCTTAGAAAAACTCATCGAGCATCAAATGAAACTGCAATTTATTCATATCAGGATTATCAATACC
ATATTTTTGAAAAAGCCGTTTCTGTAATGAAGGAGAAAACTCACCGAGGCAGTTCCATAGGATGGCAAGA
TCCTGGTATCGGTCTGCGATTCCGACTCGTCCAACATCAATACAACCTATTAATTTCCCCTCGTCAAAAA
TAAGGTTATCAAGTGAGAAATCACCATGAGTGACGACTGAATCCGGTGAGAATGGCAAAAGTTTATGCAT
TTCTTTCCAGACTTGTTCAACAGGCCAGCCATTACGCTCGTCATCAAAATCACTCGCATCAACCAAACCG
TTATTCATTCGTGATTGCGCCTGAGCGAGACGAAATACGCGATCGCTGTTAAAAGGACAATTACAAACAG
GAATCGAATGCAACCGGCGCAGGAACACTGCCAGCGCATCAACAATATTTTCACCTGAATCAGGATATTC
TTCTAATACCTGGAATGCTGTTTTCCCGGGGATCGCAGTGGTGAGTAACCATGCATCATCAGGAGTACGG
ATAAAATGCTTGATGGTCGGAAGAGGCATAAATTCCGTCAGCCAGTTTAGTCTGACCATCTCATCTGTAA
CATCATTGGCAACGCTACCTTTGCCATGTTTCAGAAACAACTCTGGCGCATCGGGCTTCCCATACAATCG
ATAGATTGTCGCACCTGATTGCCCGACATTATCGCGAGCCCATTTATACCCATATAAATCAGCATCCATG
TTGGAATTTAATCGCGGCCTAGAGCAAGACGTTTCCCGTTGAATATGGCTCATAACACCCCTTGTATTAC
TGTTTATGTAAGCAGACAGTTTTATTGTTCATGACCAAAATCCCTTAACGTGAGTTTTCGTTCCACTGAG
CGTCAGACCCCGTAGAAAAGATCAAAGGATCTTCTTGAGATCCTTTTTTTCTGCGCGTAATCTGCTGCTT
GCAAACAAAAAAACCACCGCTACCAGCGGTGGTTTGTTTGCCGGATCAAGAGCTACCAACTCTTTTTCCG
AAGGTAACTGGCTTCAGCAGAGCGCAGATACCAAATACTGTCCTTCTAGTGTAGCCGTAGTTAGGCCACC
ACTTCAAGAACTCTGTAGCACCGCCTACATACCTCGCTCTGCTAATCCTGTTACCAGTGGCTGCTGCCAG
TGGCGATAAGTCGTGTCTTACCGGGTTGGACTCAAGACGATAGTTACCGGATAAGGCGCAGCGGTCGGGC
TGAACGGGGGGTTCGTGCACACAGCCCAGCTTGGAGCGAACGACCTACACCGAACTGAGATACCTACAGC
GTGAGCTATGAGAAAGCGCCACGCTTCCCGAAGGGAGAAAGGCGGACAGGTATCCGGTAAGCGGCAGGGT
CGGAACAGGAGAGCGCACGAGGGAGCTTCCAGGGGGAAACGCCTGGTATCTTTATAGTCCTGTCGGGTTT
CGCCACCTCTGACTTGAGCGTCGATTTTTGTGATGCTCGTCAGGGGGGCGGAGCCTATGGAAAAACGCCA
GCAACGCGGCCTTTTTACGGTTCCTGGCCTTTTGCTGGCCTTTTGCTCACATGTTCTTTCCTGCGTTATC
CCCTGATTCTGTGGATAACCGTATTACCGCCTTTGAGTGAGCTGATACCGCTCGCCGCAGCCGAACGACC
GAGCGCAGCGAGTCAGTGAGCGAGGAAGCGGAAGAGCGCCTGATGCGGTATTTTCTCCTTACGCATCTGT
GCGGTATTTCACACCGCAATGGTGCACTCTCAGTACAATCTGCTCTGATGCCGCATAGTTAAGCCAGTAT
ACACTCCGCTATCGCTACGTGACTGGGTCATGGCTGCGCCCCGACACCCGCCAACACCCGCTGACGCGCC
CTGACGGGCTTGTCTGCTCCCGGCATCCGCTTACAGACAAGCTGTGACCGTCTCCGGGAGCTGCATGTGT
CAGAGGTTTTCACCGTCATCACCGAAACGCGCGAGGCAGCTGCGGTAAAGCTCATCAGCGTGGTCGTGAA
GCGATTCACAGATGTCTGCCTGTTCATCCGCGTCCAGCTCGTTGAGTTTCTCCAGAAGCGTTAATGTCTG
GCTTCTGATAAAGCGGGCCATGTTAAGGGCGGTTTTTTCCTGTTTGGTCACTGATGCCTCCGTGTAAGGG
GGATTTCTGTTCATGGGGGTAATGATACCGATGAAACGAGAGAGGATGCTCACGATACGGGTTACTGATG
ATGAACATGCCCGGTTACTGGAACGTTGTGAGGGTAAACAACTGGCGGTATGGATGCGGCGGGACCAGAG
AAAAATCACTCAGGGTCAATGCCAGCGCTTCGTTAATACAGATGTAGGTGTTCCACAGGGTAGCCAGCAG
CATCCTGCGATGCAGATCCGGAACATAATGGTGCAGGGCGCTGACTTCCGCGTTTCCAGACTTTACGAAA
CACGGAAACCGAAGACCATTCATGTTGTTGCTCAGGTCGCAGACGTTTTGCAGCAGCAGTCGCTTCACGT
TCGCTCGCGTATCGGTGATTCATTCTGCTAACCAGTAAGGCAACCCCGCCAGCCTAGCCGGGTCCTCAAC
GACAGGAGCACGATCATGCGCACCCGTGGGGCCGCCATGCCGGCGATAATGGCCTGCTTCTCGCCGAAAC
GTTTGGTGGCGGGACCAGTGACGAAGGCTTGAGCGAGGGCGTGCAAGATTCCGAATACCGCAAGCGACAG
GCCGATCATCGTCGCGCTCCAGCGAAAGCGGTCCTCGCCGAAAATGACCCAGAGCGCTGCCGGCACCTGT
CCTACGAGTTGCATGATAAAGAAGACAGTCATAAGTGCGGCGACGATAGTCATGCCCCGCGCCCACCGGA
AGGAGCTGACTGGGTTGAAGGCTCTCAAGGGCATCGGTCGAGATCCCGGTGCCTAATGAGTGAGCTAACT
TACATTAATTGCGTTGCGCTCACTGCCCGCTTTCCAGTCGGGAAACCTGTCGTGCCAGCTGCATTAATGA
ATCGGCCAACGCGCGGGGAGAGGCGGTTTGCGTATTGGGCGCCAGGGTGGTTTTTCTTTTCACCAGTGAG
ACGGGCAACAGCTGATTGCCCTTCACCGCCTGGCCCTGAGAGAGTTGCAGCAAGCGGTCCACGCTGGTTT
GCCCCAGCAGGCGAAAATCCTGTTTGATGGTGGTTAACGGCGGGATATAACATGAGCTGTCTTCGGTATC
GTCGTATCCCACTACCGAGATATCCGCACCAACGCGCAGCCCGGACTCGGTAATGGCGCGCATTGCGCCC
AGCGCCATCTGATCGTTGGCAACCAGCATCGCAGTGGGAACGATGCCCTCATTCAGCATTTGCATGGTTT
GTTGAAAACCGGACATGGCACTCCAGTCGCCTTCCCGTTCCGCTATCGGCTGAATTTGATTGCGAGTGAG
ATATTTATGCCAGCCAGCCAGACGCAGACGCGCCGAGACAGAACTTAATGGGCCCGCTAACAGCGCGATT
TGCTGGTGACCCAATGCGACCAGATGCTCCACGCCCAGTCGCGTACCGTCTTCATGGGAGAAAATAATAC
TGTTGATGGGTGTCTGGTCAGAGACATCAAGAAATAACGCCGGAACATTAGTGCAGGCAGCTTCCACAGC
AATGGCATCCTGGTCATCCAGCGGATAGTTAATGATCAGCCCACTGACGCGTTGCGCGAGAAGATTGTGC
ACCGCCGCTTTACAGGCTTCGACGCCGCTTCGTTCTACCATCGACACCACCACGCTGGCACCCAGTTGAT
CGGCGCGAGATTTAATCGCCGCGACAATTTGCGACGGCGCGTGCAGGGCCAGACTGGAGGTGGCAACGCC
AATCAGCAACGACTGTTTGCCCGCCAGTTGTTGTGCCACGCGGTTGGGAATGTAATTCAGCTCCGCCATC
GCCGCTTCCACTTTTTCCCGCGTTTTCGCAGAAACGTGGCTGGCCTGGTTCACCACGCGGGAAACGGTCT
GATAAGAGACACCGGCATACTCTGCGACATCGTATAACGTTACTGGTTTCACATTCACCACCCTGAATTG
ACTCTCTTCCGGGCGCTATCATGCCATACCGCGAAAGGTTTTGCGCCATTCGATGGTGTCCGGGATCTCG
ACGCTCTCCCTTATGCGACTCCTGCATTAGGAAGCAGCCCAGTAGTAGGTTGAGGCCGTTGAGCACCGCC
GCCGCAAGGAATGGTGCATGCAAGGAGATGGCGCCCAACAGTCCCCCGGCCACGGGGCCTGCCACCATAC
CCACGCCGAAACAAGCGCTCATGAGCCCGAAGTGGCGAGCCCGATCTTCCCCATCGGTGATGTCGGCGAT
ATAGGCGCCAGCAACCGCACCTGTGGCGCCGGTGATGCCGGCCACGATGCGTCCGGCGTAGAGGATCGAG
ATCTCGATCCCGCGAAATTAATACGACTCACTATAGGGGAATTGTGAGCGGATAACAATTCCCCTCTAGA
AATAATTTTGTTTAACTTTAAGAAGGAGATATACCATGAGAATAATCCTGTTAGGCGCTCCTGGTGCTGG
AAAAGGGACCCAAGCACAATTTATTATGGAGAAATATGGTATTCCACAAATAAGTACCGGCGATATGCTG
CGCGCCGCAGTCAAGAGTGGGTCAGAGTTAGGCAAGCAGGCAAAGGATATAATGGACGCGGGTAAACTTG
TTACGGACGAGTTGGTAATTGCCTTAGTGAAGGAGCGCATAGCACAAGAAGATTCTCGGAACGGATTCCT
GCTTGATGGTTTTCCGCGCACCATACCCCAAGCAGACGCTATGAAGGAGGCCGGGATTAATGTCGATTAT
GTCTTGGAGTTCGATGTACCCGACGAATTAATCGTTGATCGGATTGTGGGGCGTAGAGTTCACGCTCCTT
CGGGACGGGTCTATCATGTCAAATTCAATCCTCCAAAAGTGGAGGGTAAAGACGATGTCACAGGTGAGGA
ATTGACAACACGTAAAGACGATCAGGAGGAAACTGTACGGAAACGGTTAGTAGAGTACCACCAGATGACT
GCACCGCTGATAGGTTATTATAGCAAGGAAGCAGAGGCTGGAAACACAAAATATGCTAAAGTAGACGGGA
CTAAGCCTGTAGCGGAAGTGCGGGCCGACCTTGAAAAAATACTTGGGTAAGCTGAGCAATAACTAGCATA
ACCCCTTGGGGCCTCTAAACGGGTCTTGAGGGGTTTTTTGCTGAAAGGAGGAACTATATCCGGAT
